Addgene plasmid #235972: pME_Cp_0_7-8_006_Kan/ColEI_sfGFP
Purpose: Kanamycin/ColEI backbone with sfGFP placeholder for lvl2 assembly
Depositing lab: Tobias Erb. Depositing organization: Max Planck Institute for Terrestrial Microbiology. Publication: A modular high-throughput approach for advancing synthetic biology in the chloroplast of Chlamydomonas. Inckemann RM, Chotel T, Burgis M, Brinkmann CK, Andreas L, Baumann J, Sharma P, Klose M, Barrett J, Ries F, Paczia N, Glatter T, Mackinder LCM, Willmund F, Erb TJ. Nat Plants. 2025 Nov;11(11):2332-2349. doi: 10.1038/s41477-025-02126-2. Epub 2025 Nov 3. PubMed 41184475.
Backbone
  Vector backbone: pYTK084
  Backbone size w/o insert (bp): 1772
  Vector type: Synthetic Biology
Growth in bacteria
  Bacterial resistance: Kanamycin, 50 μg/mL
  Growth temperature: 37°C
  Growth strain: DH5alpha
  Copy number: High Copy
Gene/Insert
  Gene/Insert name: Kan/ColEI
  Species: Aequoria victoria
  Insert size (bp): 1036
  Cloning method: Restriction Enzyme; 5′ cloning site BsmBI (destroyed during cloning); 3′ cloning site BsmBI (destroyed during cloning)
  Sequencing primers: 5′ CCTTTTTACGGTTCCTGGC; 3′ CTCCTTCATTACAGAAACGGC
Terms and licenses: Academic/Nonprofit Terms; Industry Terms: Not Available to Industry
Depositor comments: Please visit https://doi.org/10.1101/2024.05.08.593163 for bioRxiv preprint.
How to cite: pME_Cp_0_7-8_006_Kan/ColEI_sfGFP was a gift from Tobias Erb (Addgene plasmid # 235972 ; http://n2t.net/addgene:235972 ; RRID:Addgene_235972)
