[The description below was written by a language model from this plasmid's Addgene catalogue record and pLannotate feature annotations shown in this document.]
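Description:
pME_Cp_0_7-8_006_Kan/ColEI_sfGFP is a small (about 2.8 kb) synthetic-biology part plasmid derived from pYTK084. It belongs to a modular cloning toolkit built for engineering the chloroplast of Chlamydomonas. It supplies the bacterial maintenance module for higher-order constructs: a high-copy ColE1/pMB1-type origin of replication together with a kanamycin resistance gene encoding the aminoglycoside phosphotransferase aph(3')-Ia. The plasmid is propagated in standard E. coli cloning strains under kanamycin selection. Its name suggests that it occupies the 7-8 position of the assembly scheme, although the record does not spell out the position conventions.

The remainder of the plasmid is a superfolder GFP cassette. The sfGFP coding sequence is followed by the rrnB T1 and phage T7Te transcription terminators, and the whole cassette lies on the opposite strand to the kanamycin marker. The feature table does not annotate a promoter for sfGFP, so the record does not state what drives its expression. According to the catalogue entry, sfGFP acts as a placeholder for level 2 assembly. In Golden Gate-style systems such a dropout cassette is normally replaced by the incoming parts or transcription units, so correctly assembled clones can be recognised as non-fluorescent colonies against a green background of uncut vector. The insert was introduced through BsmBI sites that were destroyed during cloning. The record does not list the type IIS sites used for the subsequent level 2 step. The plasmid carries no chloroplast homology arms, algal markers or expression elements of its own, and serves purely as the E. coli destination backbone into which multigene chloroplast constructs are assembled.
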