Features (pLannotate 1.2.2; 5 found; start..end, strand, type, name):
     19..46      -  terminator     T7Te terminator: phage T7 early transcription terminator
     62..133     -  terminator     rrnB T1 terminator: transcription terminator T1 from the E. coli rrnB gene
    145..858     -  CDS            superfolder GFP: GFP variant that folds robustly even when fused to poorly folded proteins (Pédelacq et al., 2006)
   1145..1733    -  rep_origin     ori: high-copy-number ColE1/pMB1/pBR322/pUC origin of replication
   1958..2773    +  CDS            KanR: aminoglycoside phosphotransferase; aph(3')-Ia; confers resistance to kanamycin in bacteria or G418 (Geneticin®) in eukaryotes
>Addgene plasmid #235972 | pME_Cp_0_7-8_006_Kan/ColEI_sfGFP | addgene full sequence | sequence record 488480 | Addgene NGS Result
AGTCTTGAGACGTATAAACGCAGAAAGGCCCACCCGAAGGTGAGCCAGTGTGACTCTAGTAGAGAGCGTT
CACCGACAAACAACAGATAAAACGAAAGGCCCAGTCTTTCGACTGAGCCTTTCGTTTTATTTGATGCCTG
GTCATTTGTACAGTTCATCCATACCATGCGTGATGCCCGCTGCGGTTACGAACTCCAGCAGAACCATATG
ATCGCGTTTCTCGTTCGGATCTTTAGACAGAACGCTTTGCGTGCTCAGATAGTGATTGTCTGGCAGCAGA
ACAGGACCATCACCGATTGGAGTGTTTTGCTGGTAGTGATCAGCCAGCTGCACGCTGCCATCCTCCACGT
TGTGGCGAATTTTAAAATTCGCTTTAATGCCATTTTTTTGTTTATCGGCGGTGATGTAAACATTGTGGCT
GTTAAAATTGTATTCCAGCTTATGGCCCAGGATATTGCCGTCCTCTTTAAAGTCAATGCCTTTCAGCTCA
ATGCGGTTTACCAGGGTATCGCCTTCAAATTTCACTTCCGCACGCGTTTTGTACGTGCCGTCATCCTTAA
AGGAAATCGTGCGTTCCTGCACATAGCCTTCCGGCATGGCGGACTTGAAGAAGTCATGCTGCTTCATATG
GTCCGGATAACGAGCAAAGCACTGAACACCATAAGTCAGCGTCGTTACCAGAGTCGGCCAAGGAACCGGC
AGTTTACCAGTAGTACAGATGAACTTCAGCGTCAGTTTACCATTAGTTGCGTCACCTTCACCCTCGCCAC
GCACGGAAAACTTATGACCGTTGACATCACCATCCAGTTCCACCAGAATAGGGACGACACCAGTGAACAG
CTCTTCGCCTTTACGCATCTAGTATTTCTCCTCTTTCTCTAGTAGCTAAGATCCGAACCTGCCGTTTCTT
GAGTTGCCGCGATGTTAAGAAAACATTCATAAATTAAATGTGAATTGCCGCACACATTATTAAATAAGAT
TTACAAAATGTTCAAAATGACGCATGAAATCACGTTTCACTTTCCTCGTCTCATGTTGCGGCCGCACGGT
TATCCACAGAATCAGGGGATAACGCAGGAAAGAACATGTGAGCAAAAGGCCAGCAAAAGGCCAGGAACCG
TAAAAAGGCCGCGTTGCTGGCGTTTTTCCATAGGCTCCGCCCCCCTGACGAGCATCACAAAAATCGACGC
TCAAGTCAGAGGTGGCGAAACCCGACAGGACTATAAAGATACCAGGCGTTTCCCCCTGGAAGCTCCCTCG
TGCGCTCTCCTGTTCCGACCCTGCCGCTTACCGGATACCTGTCCGCCTTTCTCCCTTCGGGAAGCGTGGC
GCTTTCTCATAGCTCACGCTGTAGGTATCTCAGTTCGGTGTAGGTCGTTCGCTCCAAGCTGGGCTGTGTG
CACGAACCCCCCGTTCAGCCCGACCGCTGCGCCTTATCCGGTAACTATCGTCTTGAGTCCAACCCGGTAA
GACACGACTTATCGCCACTGGCAGCAGCCACTGGTAACAGGATTAGCAGAGCGAGGTATGTAGGCGGTGC
TACAGAGTTCTTGAAGTGGTGGCCTAACTACGGCTACACTAGAAGAACAGTATTTGGTATCTGCGCTCTG
CTGAAGCCAGTTACCTTCGGAAAAAGAGTTGGTAGCTCTTGATCCGGCAAACAAACCACCGCTGGTAGCG
GTGGTTTTTTTGTTTGCAAGCAGCAGATTACGCGCAGAAAAAAAGGATCTCAAGAAGATCCTTTGATCTT
TTCTACGGGGTCTGACGCTCAGTGGAACGAAAACTCACGTTAAGGGATTTTGGTCATGACTGATCCTTCA
ACTCAGCAAAAGTTCGATTTATTCAACAAAGCCACGTTGTGTCTCAAAATCTCTGATGTTACATTGCACA
AGATAAAAATATATCATCATGAACAATAAAACTGTCTGCTTACATAAACAGTAATACAAGGGGTGTTATG
AGCCATATTCAACGGGAAACGTCTTGCTCCAGGCCGCGATTAAATTCCAACATGGATGCTGATTTATATG
GGTATAAATGGGCTCGCGATAATGTCGGGCAATCAGGTGCGACAATCTATCGATTGTATGGGAAGCCCGA
TGCGCCAGAGTTGTTTCTGAAACATGGCAAAGGTAGCGTTGCCAATGATGTTACAGATGAGATGGTCAGA
CTAAACTGGCTGACGGAATTTATGCCTCTTCCGACCATCAAGCATTTTATCCGTACTCCTGATGATGCAT
GGTTACTCACCACTGCGATCCCCGGGAAAACAGCATTCCAGGTATTAGAAGAATATCCTGATTCAGGTGA
AAATATTGTTGATGCGCTGGCAGTGTTCCTGCGCCGGTTGCATTCGATTCCTGTTTGTAATTGTCCTTTT
AACAGCGATCGCGTATTTCGCCTCGCTCAGGCGCAATCACGAATGAATAACGGTTTGGTTGATGCGAGTG
ATTTTGATGACGAGCGTAATGGCTGGCCTGTTGAACAAGTCTGGAAAGAAATGCATAAGCTTTTGCCATT
CTCACCGGATTCAGTCGTCACTCATGGTGATTTCTCACTTGATAACCTTATTTTTGACGAGGGGAAATTA
ATAGGTTGTATTGATGTTGGACGAGTCGGAATCGCAGACCGATACCAGGATCTTGCCATCCTATGGAACT
GCCTCGGTGAGTTTTCTCCTTCATTACAGAAACGGCTTTTTCAAAAATATGGTATTGATAATCCTGATAT
GAATAAATTGCAGTTTCATTTGATGCTCGATGAGTTTTTCTAATCAGAATTGGTTAATTGGTTGTAACAC
GCGGCCGC
